Addgene plasmid #124117: pET21a-ProRS-His
Purpose: Bacterial expression plasmid for PURE system components
Depositing lab: Sebastian Maerkl & Takuya Ueda. Depositing organization: The University of Tokyo. Publication: Cell-free translation reconstituted with purified components. Shimizu Y, Inoue A, Tomari Y, Suzuki T, Yokogawa T, Nishikawa K, Ueda T. Nat Biotechnol. 2001 Aug;19(8):751-5. doi: 10.1038/90802. PubMed 11479568.
Backbone
  Vector backbone: pET21a(+)
  Vector type: Bacterial Expression
Growth in bacteria
  Bacterial resistance: Ampicillin, 100 μg/mL
  Growth temperature: 37°C
  Growth strain: DH5alpha ; JM109
  Copy number: High Copy
Gene/Insert
  Gene/Insert name: Prolyl-tRNA ligase (alt names: proS; ProRS)
  Species: Escherichia coli
  Entrez Gene: proS (a.k.a. b0194, ECK0194, drp, drpA)
  Tag / fusion protein: 6x-His (C terminal on insert)
  Cloning method: Restriction Enzyme; 5′ cloning site Unknown (unknown if destroyed)
Terms and licenses: Academic/Nonprofit Terms; Industry Terms: Not Available to Industry
Depositor comments: It is recommended to screen DNA preps from multiple colonies by Sanger sequencing, as this plasmid may be prone to deletions in the promoter region.
How to cite: pET21a-ProRS-His was a gift from Sebastian Maerkl & Takuya Ueda (Addgene plasmid # 124117 ; http://n2t.net/addgene:124117 ; RRID:Addgene_124117)
