[The description below was written by a language model from this plasmid's Addgene catalogue record and pLannotate feature annotations shown in this document.]
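Description:
pET21a-ProRS-His is a bacterial expression plasmid built on the pET21a(+) backbone that produces Escherichia coli prolyl-tRNA ligase (ProRS, the proS gene product) with a C-terminal six-histidine tag. The sequenced plasmid is 7,079 nt. It replicates in E. coli through a ColE1/pMB1-type origin accompanied by the pBR322 bom region and the rop gene, and is selected with ampicillin via the β-lactamase gene. The catalogue lists it as high copy, although rop normally moderates copy number. An f1 origin is also present, which allows single-stranded DNA production with helper phage. Short annotated tetracycline-resistance fragments and a predicted open reading frame are pBR322-derived backbone remnants, not functional markers.

The proS coding sequence sits downstream of a T7 promoter followed directly by a lac operator, with the phage T7 gene 10 ribosome binding site driving translation and a T7 terminator closing the unit. The plasmid carries its own lacI gene and promoter, so the lac repressor keeps the promoter off until IPTG or lactose is added in a host that supplies T7 RNA polymerase. The feature labelled as a 9xHis fragment spans 18 nt, matching the six-histidine tag in the catalogue entry. The short "SET1" fragment annotated between the tag and the terminator is probably a similarity hit in vector sequence rather than part of the protein.

ProRS charges tRNA(Pro) with proline and has editing activities against misactivated alanine. The plasmid is meant for overexpressing and affinity-purifying this enzyme as one component of the PURE reconstituted cell-free translation system. The depositor notes that the plasmid may be prone to deletions in the promoter region. The 5′ cloning site is not recorded.
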