Features (pLannotate 1.2.2; 19 found; start..end, strand, type, name):
      1..22      -  protein_bind   CAP binding site: CAP binding activates transcription in the presence of cAMP. E. coli catabolite activator protein
     35..1117    -  CDS            lacI: lac repressor; lacI; The lac repressor binds to the lac operator to inhibit transcription in E. coli. This inhibition can be relieved by adding lactose or isopropyl-β-D-thiogalactopyranoside (IPTG).
   1118..1195    -  promoter       lacI promoter: lacI
   1203..1482    -  CDS            TcR (fragment): tetracycline efflux protein; tet; confers resistance to tetracycline
   1504..1522    +  promoter       T7 promoter: promoter for bacteriophage T7 RNA polymerase
   1523..1547    +  protein_bind   lac operator: The lac repressor binds to the lac operator to inhibit transcription in E. coli. This inhibition can be relieved by adding lactose or isopropyl-β-D-thiogalactopyranoside (IPTG). lac repressor encoded by lacI
   1562..1584    +  RBS            RBS: efficient ribosome binding site from bacteriophage T7 gene 10 (Olins and Rangwala, 1989)
   1592..3307    +  CDS            proS: SYP_ECOLI - Also known as drpA. Experimental evidence at protein level: Swiss-Prot protein existence level 1. Catalyzes the attachment of proline to tRNA(Pro) in a two- step reaction: proline is first activated by ATP to form Pro-AMP and then transferred to the acceptor end of tRNA(Pro). As ProRS can inadvertently accommodate and process non-cognate amino acids such as alanine and cysteine, to avoid such errors it has two additional distinct editing activities against alanine. One activity is designated as 'pretransfer' editing and involves the tRNA(Pro)-independent hydrolysis of activated Ala
   3314..3331    +  CDS            9xHis (fragment): 9xHis affinity tag
   3341..3390    +  CDS            SET1 (fragment): solubility-enhancement tag derived from T7 phage gene 10B
   3398..3445    +  terminator     T7 terminator: transcription terminator for bacteriophage T7 RNA polymerase
   3482..3910    +  rep_origin     f1 ori (sequence partly withheld): f1 bacteriophage origin of replication; arrow indicates direction of (+) strand synthesis
   3963..4067    +  promoter       AmpR promoter: bla
   4068..4928    +  CDS            AmpR: β-lactamase; bla; confers resistance to ampicillin, carbenicillin, and related antibiotics
   5099..5687    +  rep_origin     ori: high-copy-number ColE1/pMB1/pBR322/pUC origin of replication
   5873..6012    -  misc_feature   bom: basis of mobility region from pBR322
   6114..6305    -  CDS            rop: Rop protein, which maintains plasmids at low copy number; rop
   6322..6702    +  CDS            YPB1_ECOLX: Protein predicted: Swiss-Prot protein existence level 4. From Escherichia coli.
   6774..7065    -  CDS            TcR (fragment): tetracycline efflux protein; tet; confers resistance to tetracycline
>Addgene plasmid #124117 | pET21a-ProRS-His | addgene full sequence | sequence record 258634 | Addgene NGS Result
ATGAGTGAGCTAACTTACATTAATTGCGTTGCGCTCACTGCCCGCTTTCCAGTCGGGAAACCTGTCGTGC
CAGCTGCATTAATGAATCGGCCAACGCGCGGGGAGAGGCGGTTTGCGTATTGGGCGCCAGGGTGGTTTTT
CTTTTCACCAGTGAGACGGGCAACAGCTGATTGCCCTTCACCGCCTGGCCCTGAGAGAGTTGCAGCAAGC
GGTCCACGCTGGTTTGCCCCAGCAGGCGAAAATCCTGTTTGATGGTGGTTAACGGCGGGATATAACATGA
GCTGTCTTCGGTATCGTCGTATCCCACTACCGAGATATCCGCACCAACGCGCAGCCCGGACTCGGTAATG
GCGCGCATTGCGCCCAGCGCCATCTGATCGTTGGCAACCAGCATCGCAGTGGGAACGATGCCCTCATTCA
GCATTTGCATGGTTTGTTGAAAACCGGACATGGCACTCCAGTCGCCTTCCCGTTCCGCTATCGGCTGAAT
TTGATTGCGAGTGAGATATTTATGCCAGCCAGCCAGACGCAGACGCGCCGAGACAGAACTTAATGGGCCC
GCTAACAGCGCGATTTGCTGGTGACCCAATGCGACCAGATGCTCCACGCCCAGTCGCGTACCGTCTTCAT
GGGAGAAAATAATACTGTTGATGGGTGTCTGGTCAGAGACATCAAGAAATAACGCCGGAACATTAGTGCA
GGCAGCTTCCACAGCAATGGCATCCTGGTCATCCAGCGGATAGTTAATGATCAGCCCACTGACGCGTTGC
GCGAGAAGATTGTGCACCGCCGCTTTACAGGCTTCGACGCCGCTTCGTTCTACCATCGACACCACCACGC
TGGCACCCAGTTGATCGGCGCGAGATTTAATCGCCGCGACAATTTGCGACGGCGCGTGCAGGGCCAGACT
GGAGGTGGCAACGCCAATCAGCAACGACTGTTTGCCCGCCAGTTGTTGTGCCACGCGGTTGGGAATGTAA
TTCAGCTCCGCCATCGCCGCTTCCACTTTTTCCCGCGTTTTCGCAGAAACGTGGCTGGCCTGGTTCACCA
CGCGGGAAACGGTCTGATAAGAGACACCGGCATACTCTGCGACATCGTATAACGTTACTGGTTTCACATT
CACCACCCTGAATTGACTCTCTTCCGGGCGCTATCATGCCATACCGCGAAAGGTTTTGCGCCATTCGATG
GTGTCCGGGATCTCGACGCTCTCCCTTATGCGACTCCTGCATTAGGAAGCAGCCCAGTAGTAGGTTGAGG
CCGTTGAGCACCGCCGCCGCAAGGAATGGTGCATGCAAGGAGATGGCGCCCAACAGTCCCCCGGCCACGG
GGCCTGCCACCATACCCACGCCGAAACAAGCGCTCATGAGCCCGAAGTGGCGAGCCCGATCTTCCCCATC
GGTGATGTCGGCGATATAGGCGCCAGCAACCGCACCTGTGGCGCCGGTGATGCCGGCCACGATGCGTCCG
GCGTAGAGGATCGAGATCTCGATCCCGCGAAATTAATACGACTCACTATAGGGGAATTGTGAGCGGATAA
CAATTCCCCTCTAGAAATAATTTTGTTTAACTTTAAGAAGGAGATATACATATGCGTACTAGCCAATACC
TGCTCTCCACTCTCAAGGAGACACCTGCCGACGCCGAGGTGATCAGCCATCAGCTGATGCTGCGCGCCGG
GATGATCCGCAAGCTGGCCTCCGGGTTATATACCTGGCTGCCGACCGGCGTGCGCGTTCTGAAAAAAGTC
GAAAACATCGTGCGTGAAGAGATGAACAACGCCGGTGCGATCGAGGTGTCGATGCCGGTGGTTCAGCCAG
CCGATTTGTGGCAAGAGAGTGGTCGTTGGGAACAGTACGGTCCGGAACTGCTGCGTTTTGTTGACCGTGG
CGAGCGTCCGTTCGTACTCGGCCCAACTCATGAAGAAGTTATCACTGACCTGATTCGTAACGAGCTTAGC
TCTTACAAACAGCTGCCGCTGAACTTCTATCAGATCCAGACCAAGTTCCGCGACGAAGTGCGTCCGCGTT
TCGGCGTCATGCGTTCCCGCGAATTCCTGATGAAAGATGCTTACTCTTTCCATACTTCTCAGGAATCCCT
GCAGGAAACCTACGATGCAATGTATGCGGCCTACAGCAAAATCTTCAGCCGCATGGGGCTGGATTTCCGC
GCCGTACAAGCCGACACCGGTTCTATCGGCGGCAGCGCCTCTCACGAATTCCAGGTGCTGGCGCAGAGCG
GTGAAGACGATGTGGTCTTCTCCGACACCTCTGACTATGCAGCGAACATTGAACTGGCAGAAGCTATCGC
GCCGAAAGAACCGCGCGCTGCTGCTACCCAGGAAATGACGCTGGTTGATACGCCGAACGCGAAAACCATC
GCGGAACTGGTTGAACAGTTCAATCTGCCGATTGAGAAAACGGTTAAGACTCTGCTGGTTAAAGCGGTTG
AAGGCAGCAGCTTCCCGCAGGTTGCGCTGCTGGTGCGCGGTGATCACGAGCTGAACGAAGTTAAAGCAGA
AAAACTGCCGCAGGTTGCAAGCCCGCTGACTTTCGCGACCGAAGAAGAAATTCGTGCCGTGGTTAAAGCC
GGTCCGGGTTCACTGGGTCCGGTAAACATGCCGATTCCGGTGGTGATTGACCGTACCGTTGCGGCGATGA
GTGATTTCGCTGCTGGTGCTAACATCGATGGTAAACACTACTTCGGCATCAACTGGGATCGCGATGTCGC
TACCCCGGAAGTTGCAGATATCCGTAACGTGGTGGCTGGCGATCCAAGCCCGGATGGCCAGGGTAGGCTG
CTGATCAAACGTGGTATCGAAGTTGGTCACATCTTCCAGCTGGGTACCAAGTACTCCGAAGCACTGAAAG
CCTCCGTACAGGGTGAAGATGGCCGTAACCAAATCCTGACGATGGGTTGCTACGGTATCGGGGTAACGCG
TGTGGTAGCTGCGGCGATTGAGCAGAACTACGACGAACGAGGCATCGTATGGCCTGACGCTATCGCGCCG
TTCCAGGTGGCGATTCTGCCGATGAACATGCACAAATCCTTCCGCGTACAAGAGCTTGCTGAGAAACTGT
ACAGCGAACTGCGTGCACAAGGTATCGAAGTGCTGCTGGATGACCGCAAAGAGCGTCCGGGCGTGATGTT
TGCTGATATGGAACTGATCGGTATTCCGCACACTATTGTGCTGGGCGACCGTAACCTCGACAACGACGAT
ATCGAATATAAATATCGTCGCAACGGCGAGAAACAGTTAATTAAGACTGGTGACATCGTCGAATATCTGG
TGAAACAGATTAAAGGCCTCGAGCACCACCACCACCACCACTGAGATCCGGCTGCTAACAAAGCCCGAAA
GGAAGCTGAGTTGGCTGCTGCCACCGCTGAGCAATAACTAGCATAACCCCTTGGGGCCTCTAAACGGGTC
TTGAGGGGTTTTTTGCTGAAAGGAGGAACTATATCCGGATTGGCGAATGGG
[124 nt withheld, positions 3482-3605]
C
[91 nt withheld, positions 3607-3697]
A
[49 nt withheld, positions 3699-3747]
CCTTTGACGTTGGAGTCCACGTTCTTT
[37 nt withheld, positions 3775-3811]
ACCCTATCTCGGTCTATTCTTTTGATTTATAAGGGATTTTGCCGATTTCGGCCTATTGGTTAAAAAATGA
GCTGATTTAACAAAAATTTAACGCGAATTTTAACAAAATATTAACGCTTACAATTTAGGTGGCACTTTTC
GGGGAAATGTGCGCGGAACCCCTATTTGTTTATTTTTCTAAATACATTCAAATATGTATCCGCTCATGAG
ACAATAACCCTGATAAATGCTTCAATAATATTGAAAAAGGAAGAGTATGAGTATTCAACATTTCCGTGTC
GCCCTTATTCCCTTTTTTGCGGCATTTTGCCTTCCTGTTTTTGCTCACCCAGAAACGCTGGTGAAAGTAA
AAGATGCTGAAGATCAGTTGGGTGCACGAGTGGGTTACATCGAACTGGATCTCAACAGCGGTAAGATCCT
TGAGAGTTTTCGCCCCGAAGAACGTTTTCCAATGATGAGCACTTTTAAAGTTCTGCTATGTGGCGCGGTA
TTATCCCGTATTGACGCCGGGCAAGAGCAACTCGGTCGCCGCATACACTATTCTCAGAATGACTTGGTTG
AGTACTCACCAGTCACAGAAAAGCATCTTACGGATGGCATGACAGTAAGAGAATTATGCAGTGCTGCCAT
AACCATGAGTGATAACACTGCGGCCAACTTACTTCTGACAACGATCGGAGGACCGAAGGAGCTAACCGCT
TTTTTGCACAACATGGGGGATCATGTAACTCGCCTTGATCGTTGGGAACCGGAGCTGAATGAAGCCATAC
CAAACGACGAGCGTGACACCACGATGCCTGCAGCAATGGCAACAACGTTGCGCAAACTATTAACTGGCGA
ACTACTTACTCTAGCTTCCCGGCAACAATTAATAGACTGGATGGAGGCGGATAAAGTTGCAGGACCACTT
CTGCGCTCGGCCCTTCCGGCTGGCTGGTTTATTGCTGATAAATCTGGAGCCGGTGAGCGTGGGTCTCGCG
GTATCATTGCAGCACTGGGGCCAGATGGTAAGCCCTCCCGTATCGTAGTTATCTACACGACGGGGAGTCA
GGCAACTATGGATGAACGAAATAGACAGATCGCTGAGATAGGTGCCTCACTGATTAAGCATTGGTAACTG
TCAGACCAAGTTTACTCATATATACTTTAGATTGATTTAAAACTTCATTTTTAATTTAAAAGGATCTAGG
TGAAGATCCTTTTTGATAATCTCATGACCAAAATCCCTTAACGTGAGTTTTCGTTCCACTGAGCGTCAGA
CCCCGTAGAAAAGATCAAAGGATCTTCTTGAGATCCTTTTTTTCTGCGCGTAATCTGCTGCTTGCAAACA
AAAAAACCACCGCTACCAGCGGTGGTTTGTTTGCCGGATCAAGAGCTACCAACTCTTTTTCCGAAGGTAA
CTGGCTTCAGCAGAGCGCAGATACCAAATACTGTCCTTCTAGTGTAGCCGTAGTTAGGCCACCACTTCAA
GAACTCTGTAGCACCGCCTACATACCTCGCTCTGCTAATCCTGTTACCAGTGGCTGCTGCCAGTGGCGAT
AAGTCGTGTCTTACCGGGTTGGACTCAAGACGATAGTTACCGGATAAGGCGCAGCGGTCGGGCTGAACGG
GGGGTTCGTGCACACAGCCCAGCTTGGAGCGAACGACCTACACCGAACTGAGATACCTACAGCGTGAGCT
ATGAGAAAGCGCCACGCTTCCCGAAGGGAGAAAGGCGGACAGGTATCCGGTAAGCGGCAGGGTCGGAACA
GGAGAGCGCACGAGGGAGCTTCCAGGGGGAAACGCCTGGTATCTTTATAGTCCTGTCGGGTTTCGCCACC
TCTGACTTGAGCGTCGATTTTTGTGATGCTCGTCAGGGGGGCGGAGCCTATGGAAAAACGCCAGCAACGC
GGCCTTTTTACGGTTCCTGGCCTTTTGCTGGCCTTTTGCTCACATGTTCTTTCCTGCGTTATCCCCTGAT
TCTGTGGATAACCGTATTACCGCCTTTGAGTGAGCTGATACCGCTCGCCGCAGCCGAACGACCGAGCGCA
GCGAGTCAGTGAGCGAGGAAGCGGAAGAGCGCCTGATGCGGTATTTTCTCCTTACGCATCTGTGCGGTAT
TTCACACCGCAATGGTGCACTCTCAGTACAATCTGCTCTGATGCCGCATAGTTAAGCCAGTATACACTCC
GCTATCGCTACGTGACTGGGTCATGGCTGCGCCCCGACACCCGCCAACACCCGCTGACGCGCCCTGACGG
GCTTGTCTGCTCCCGGCATCCGCTTACAGACAAGCTGTGACCGTCTCCGGGAGCTGCATGTGTCAGAGGT
TTTCACCGTCATCACCGAAACGCGCGAGGCAGCTGCGGTAAAGCTCATCAGCGTGGTCGTGAAGCGATTC
ACAGATGTCTGCCTGTTCATCCGCGTCCAGCTCGTTGAGTTTCTCCAGAAGCGTTAATGTCTGGCTTCTG
ATAAAGCGGGCCATGTTAAGGGCGGTTTTTTCCTGTTTGGTCACTGATGCCTCCGTGTAAGGGGGATTTC
TGTTCATGGGGGTAATGATACCGATGAAACGAGAGAGGATGCTCACGATACGGGTTACTGATGATGAACA
TGCCCGGTTACTGGAACGTTGTGAGGGTAAACAACTGGCGGTATGGATGCGGCGGGACCAGAGAAAAATC
ACTCAGGGTCAATGCCAGCGCTTCGTTAATACAGATGTAGGTGTTCCACAGGGTAGCCAGCAGCATCCTG
CGATGCAGATCCGGAACATAATGGTGCAGGGCGCTGACTTCCGCGTTTCCAGACTTTACGAAACACGGAA
ACCGAAGACCATTCATGTTGTTGCTCAGGTCGCAGACGTTTTGCAGCAGCAGTCGCTTCACGTTCGCTCG
CGTATCGGTGATTCATTCTGCTAACCAGTAAGGCAACCCCGCCAGCCTAGCCGGGTCCTCAACGACAGGA
GCACGATCATGCGCACCCGTGGGGCCGCCATGCCGGCGATAATGGCCTGCTTCTCGCCGAAACGTTTGGT
GGCGGGACCAGTGACGAAGGCTTGAGCGAGGGCGTGCAAGATTCCGAATACCGCAAGCGACAGGCCGATC
ATCGTCGCGCTCCAGCGAAAGCGGTCCTCGCCGAAAATGACCCAGAGCGCTGCCGGCACCTGTCCTACGA
GTTGCATGATAAAGAAGACAGTCATAAGTGCGGCGACGATAGTCATGCCCCGCGCCCACCGGAAGGAGCT
GACTGGGTTGAAGGCTCTCAAGGGCATCGGTCGAGATCCCGGTGCCTA
